Addgene plasmid #74425: pmirGlo-CALB2-3'UTR delta ARE
Purpose: Calb2 UTR with mutated AU binding sequence
Depositing lab: Emanuela Felley-Bosco & Rolf Stahel. Depositing organization: Zurich University Hospital. Publication: Posttranscriptional Regulation Controls Calretinin Expression in Malignant Pleural Mesothelioma. Kresoja-Rakic J, Sulemani M, Kirschner MB, Ronner M, Reid G, Kao S, Schwaller B, Weder W, Stahel RA, Felley-Bosco E. Front Genet. 2017 May 29;8:70. doi: 10.3389/fgene.2017.00070. eCollection 2017. PubMed 28611824.
Backbone
  Vector backbone: pmirGLO
  Backbone manufacturer: Promega
  Backbone size w/o insert (bp): 7350
  Total vector size (bp): 7893
  Vector type: Mammalian Expression, Luciferase
  Selectable markers: Neomycin (select with G418)
Growth in bacteria
  Bacterial resistance: Ampicillin, 100 μg/mL
  Growth temperature: 37°C
  Growth strain: DH5alpha
  Copy number: Unknown
Gene/Insert
  Gene/Insert name: CALB2 3'UTR
  Species: H. sapiens (human)
  Insert size (bp): 570
  GenBank ID: NM_001740
  Entrez Gene: CALB2 (a.k.a. CAB29, CAL2, CR)
  Cloning method: Restriction Enzyme; 5′ cloning site Nhe (not destroyed); 3′ cloning site SalI (not destroyed)
  Sequencing primers: 5′ mPGK-F; 3′ T7term
Terms and licenses: Academic/Nonprofit Terms; Industry Terms: Not Available to Industry
How to cite: pmirGlo-CALB2-3'UTR delta ARE was a gift from Emanuela Felley-Bosco & Rolf Stahel (Addgene plasmid # 74425 ; http://n2t.net/addgene:74425 ; RRID:Addgene_74425)
