[The description below was written by a language model from this plasmid's Addgene catalogue record and pLannotate feature annotations shown in this document.]
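Description:
pmirGlo-CALB2-3'UTR delta ARE is a dual-luciferase mammalian reporter plasmid built on the pmirGLO backbone, designed to measure post-transcriptional regulation acting through a 3' untranslated region. It is propagated in E. coli using a high-copy ColE1/pUC-type origin and an ampicillin resistance gene (β-lactamase with its own promoter). A ColE1-derived cer site is also annotated, which helps keep the plasmid in monomeric form.

The primary reporter is the synthetic firefly luciferase gene luc2, driven by a PGK promoter (annotated as the mouse phosphoglycerate kinase 1 promoter). An approximately 570 bp fragment of the human CALB2 (calretinin) 3'UTR was cloned by restriction digestion between NheI and SalI sites. The feature table does not annotate this insert, but the unannotated stretch between the end of luc2 and the remaining polylinker fragment is consistent with its position, so the UTR becomes part of the luciferase transcript. According to the record, this version carries a mutated AU binding sequence (the "delta ARE" of the name), although the exact change is not described. AU-rich elements commonly influence mRNA stability and translation, so the construct presumably serves as the mutant counterpart to a wild-type CALB2 3'UTR reporter.

A second cassette uses the SV40 enhancer/early promoter to express humanized Renilla luciferase followed by a neomycin phosphotransferase sequence and a synthetic poly(A) signal. This cassette provides an internal normalization control for transfection efficiency and allows G418 selection in mammalian cells. Several short annotated fragments (T7 terminator, M13 ori, bom, large T antigen, tnpA) appear to be backbone remnants rather than functional parts. The associated work concerns post-transcriptional control of calretinin expression in malignant pleural mesothelioma.
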