Features (pLannotate 1.2.2; 18 found; start..end, strand, type, name):
     17..66      +  CDS            SET1 (fragment): solubility-enhancement tag derived from T7 phage gene 10B
     74..93      +  terminator     T7 terminator (fragment): transcription terminator for bacteriophage T7 RNA polymerase
    115..236     -  polyA_signal   SV40 poly(A) signal: SV40 polyadenylation signal
    259..327     -  CDS            large T antigen (fragment): large T antigen from SV40 (simian virus 40)
    332..364     +  rep_origin     M13 ori (fragment): M13 bacteriophage origin of replication; arrow indicates direction of (+) strand synthesis
    365..416     -  misc_feature   bom (fragment): basis of mobility region from pBR322
    481..838     +  promoter       SV40 promoter: SV40 enhancer and early promoter
    889..1821    +  CDS            hRluc: Renilla luciferase human codon-optimized
   1872..2664    +  CDS            NeoR/KanR (fragment): aminoglycoside phosphotransferase from Tn5; aph(3')-II (or nptII); confers resistance to neomycin, kanamycin, and G418 (Geneticin®)
   2728..2776    +  polyA_signal   poly(A) signal: synthetic polyadenylation signal
   2797..2889    -  CDS            tnpA (fragment): TN5P_ECOLX - Also known as tnp. Experimental evidence at protein level: Swiss-Prot protein existence level 1. Mediates transposition of transposon Tn5 by a 'cut and paste' mechanism. First, the monomeric transposase binds the 19 bp inverted DNA repeats flanking the transposon. Then, dimerization of the DNA- bound transposase creates a synaptic DNA complex. After nicking of the first DNA strand, excision of the transposon proceeds through a series of intermediates. The transposase then mediates the insertion of the transposon at a new site by strand transfer. The activity of the wild- type tran
   2932..3036    +  promoter       AmpR promoter: bla
   3037..3897    +  CDS            AmpR: β-lactamase; bla; confers resistance to ampicillin, carbenicillin, and related antibiotics
   4055..4643    -  rep_origin     ori: high-copy-number ColE1/pMB1/pBR322/pUC origin of replication
   4759..5042    +  misc_feature   cer region: ColE1-derived recombination site that helps to maintain plasmids as monomers
   5099..5598    +  promoter       PGK promoter: mouse phosphoglycerate kinase 1 promoter
   5645..7297    +  CDS            luciferase: firefly luciferase synthetic luc2 version of the luciferase gene
   7897..10      +  misc_feature   MCS (fragment) (across the origin): pUC18/19 multiple cloning site
>Addgene plasmid #74425 | pmirGlo-CALB2-3'UTR delta ARE | addgene full sequence | sequence record 145613 | Addgene assembled sequence
CATGCAAGCTGATCCGGCTGCTAACAAAGCCCGAAAGGAAGCTGAGTTGGCTGCTGCCACCGCTGAGCAA
TAACTAGCATAACCCCTTGGGGCGGCCGCTTCGAGCAGACATGATAAGATACATTGATGAGTTTGGACAA
ACCACAACTAGAATGCAGTGAAAAAAATGCTTTATTTGTGAAATTTGTGATGCTATTGCTTTATTTGTAA
CCATTATAAGCTGCAATAAACAAGTTAACAACAACAATTGCATTCATTTTATGTTTCAGGTTCAGGGGGA
GATGTGGGAGGTTTTTTTAAGCAAGTAAAACCTCTACAAATGTGGTAAAATCGAATTTTAACAAAATATT
AACGCTTACAATTTCCTGATGCGGTATTTTCTCCTTACGCATCTGTGCGGTATTTCACACCGCATACGCG
GATCTGCGCAGCACCATGGCCTGAAATAACCTCTGAAAGAGGAACTTGGTTAGGTACCTTCTGAGGCGGA
AAGAACCAGCTGTGGAATGTGTGTCAGTTAGGGTGTGGAAAGTCCCCAGGCTCCCCAGCAGGCAGAAGTA
TGCAAAGCATGCATCTCAATTAGTCAGCAACCAGGTGTGGAAAGTCCCCAGGCTCCCCAGCAGGCAGAAG
TATGCAAAGCATGCATCTCAATTAGTCAGCAACCATAGTCCCGCCCCTAACTCCGCCCATCCCGCCCCTA
ACTCCGCCCAGTTCCGCCCATTCTCCGCCCCATGGCTGACTAATTTTTTTTATTTATGCAGAGGCCGAGG
CCGCCTCGGCCTCTGAGCTATTCCAGAAGTAGTGAGGAGGCTTTTTTGGAGGCCTAGGCTTTTGCAAAAA
GCTTGATTCTTCTGACACAACAGTCTCGAACCAAAGGCTGGAGCCACCATGGCTTCCAAGGTGTACGACC
CCGAGCAACGCAAACGCATGATCACTGGGCCTCAGTGGTGGGCTCGCTGCAAGCAAATGAACGTGCTGGA
CTCCTTCATCAACTACTATGATTCCGAGAAGCACGCCGAGAACGCCGTGATTTTTCTGCATGGTAACGCT
GCCTCCAGCTACCTGTGGAGGCACGTCGTGCCTCACATCGAGCCCGTGGCTAGATGCATCATCCCTGATC
TGATCGGAATGGGTAAGTCCGGCAAGAGCGGGAATGGCTCATATCGCCTCCTGGATCACTACAAGTACCT
CACCGCTTGGTTCGAGCTGCTGAACCTTCCAAAGAAAATCATCTTTGTGGGCCACGACTGGGGGGCTTGT
CTGGCCTTTCACTACTCCTACGAGCACCAAGACAAGATCAAGGCCATCGTCCATGCTGAGAGTGTCGTGG
ACGTGATCGAGTCCTGGGACGAGTGGCCTGACATCGAGGAGGATATCGCCCTGATCAAGAGCGAAGAGGG
CGAGAAAATGGTGCTTGAGAATAACTTCTTCGTCGAGACCATGCTCCCAAGCAAGATCATGCGGAAACTG
GAGCCTGAGGAGTTCGCTGCCTACCTGGAGCCATTCAAGGAGAAGGGCGAGGTTAGACGGCCTACCCTCT
CCTGGCCTCGCGAGATCCCTCTCGTTAAGGGAGGCAAGCCCGACGTCGTCCAGATTGTCCGCAACTACAA
CGCCTACCTTCGGGCCAGCGACGATCTGCCTAAGATGTTCATCGAGTCCGACCCTGGGTTCTTTTCCAAC
GCTATTGTCGAGGGAGCTAAGAAGTTCCCTAACACCGAGTTCGTGAAGGTGAAGGGCCTCCACTTCAGCC
AGGAGGACGCTCCAGATGAAATGGGTAAGTACATCAAGAGCTTCGTGGAGCGCGTGCTGAAGAACGAGCA
GACCGGTGGTGGGAGCGGAGGTGGCGGATCAGGTGGCGGAGGCTCCGGAGGGATTGAACAAGATGGATTG
CACGCAGGTTCTCCGGCCGCTTGGGTGGAGAGGCTATTCGGCTATGACTGGGCACAACAGACAATCGGCT
GCTCTGATGCCGCCGTGTTCCGGCTGTCAGCGCAGGGGCGCCCGGTTCTTTTTGTCAAGACCGACCTGTC
CGGTGCCCTGAATGAACTGCAGGACGAGGCAGCGCGGCTATCGTGGCTGGCCACGACGGGCGTTCCTTGC
GCAGCTGTGCTCGACGTTGTCACTGAAGCGGGAAGGGACTGGCTGCTATTGGGCGAAGTGCCGGGGCAGG
ATCTCCTGTCATCTCACCTTGCTCCTGCCGAGAAAGTATCCATCATGGCTGATGCAATGCGGCGGCTGCA
TACGCTTGATCCGGCTACCTGCCCATTCGACCACCAAGCGAAACATCGCATCGAGCGAGCACGTACTCGG
ATGGAAGCCGGTCTTGTCGATCAGGATGATCTGGACGAAGAGCATCAGGGGCTCGCGCCAGCCGAACTGT
TCGCCAGGCTCAAGGCGCGCATGCCCGACGGCGAGGATCTCGTCGTGACCCATGGCGATGCCTGCTTGCC
GAATATCATGGTGGAAAATGGCCGCTTTTCTGGATTCATCGACTGTGGCCGGCTGGGTGTGGCGGACCGC
TATCAGGACATAGCGTTGGCTACCCGTGATATTGCTGAAGAGCTTGGCGGCGAATGGGCTGACCGCTTCC
TCGTGCTTTACGGTATCGCCGCTCCCGATTCGCAGCGCATCGCCTTCTATCGCCTTCTTGACGAGTTCTT
CTGAGCGGGACTCTGGGGTTCGAAATGACCGACCAAGCGACGCCCAACCTGCCATCACGATGGCCGCAAT
AAAATATCTTTATTTTCATTACATCTGTGTGTTGGTTTTTTGTGTGAATCGATAGCGATAAGGATCCTCT
TTGCGCTTGCGTTTTCCCTTGTCCAGATAGCCCAGTAGCTGACATTCATCCGGGGTCAGCACCGTTTCTG
CGGACTGGCTTTCTACGTAATGGTTTCTTAGACGTCAGGTGGCACTTTTCGGGGAAATGTGCGCGGAACC
CCTATTTGTTTATTTTTCTAAATACATTCAAATATGTATCCGCTCATGAGACAATAACCCTGATAAATGC
TTCAATAATATTGAAAAAGGAAGAGTATGAGTATTCAACATTTCCGTGTCGCCCTTATTCCCTTTTTTGC
GGCATTTTGCCTTCCTGTTTTTGCTCACCCAGAAACGCTGGTGAAAGTAAAAGATGCTGAAGATCAGTTG
GGTGCACGAGTGGGTTACATCGAACTGGATCTCAACAGCGGTAAGATCCTTGAGAGTTTTCGCCCCGAAG
AACGTTTTCCAATGATGAGCACTTTCAAAGTTCTGCTATGTGGCGCGGTATTATCCCGTATTGACGCCGG
GCAAGAGCAACTCGGTCGCCGCATACACTATTCTCAGAATGACTTGGTTGAGTACTCACCAGTCACAGAA
AAGCATCTTACGGATGGCATGACAGTAAGAGAATTATGCAGTGCTGCCATAACCATGAGTGATAACACTG
CGGCCAACTTACTTCTGACAACTATCGGAGGACCGAAGGAGCTAACCGCTTTTTTGCACAACATGGGGGA
TCATGTAACTCGCCTTGATCGTTGGGAACCGGAGCTGAATGAAGCCATACCAAACGACGAGCGTGACACC
ACGATGCCTGTAGCAATGGCAACAACGTTGCGCAAACTATTAACTGGCGAACTACTTACTCTAGCTTCCC
GGCAACAATTAATAGACTGGATGGAGGCGGATAAAGTTGCAGGACCACTTCTGCGCTCGGCCCTTCCGGC
TGGCTGGTTTATTGCTGATAAATCTGGAGCCGGTGAGCGTGGGTCTCGCGGTATCATTGCAGCACTGGGG
CCAGATGGTAAGCCCTCCCGTATCGTAGTTATCTACACGACGGGGAGTCAGGCAACTATGGATGAACGAA
ATAGACAGATCGCTGAGATAGGTGCCTCACTGATTAAGCATTGGTAATTCGAAATGACCGACCAAGCGAC
GCCCAACCGGTATCAGCTCACTCAAAGGCGGTAATACGGTTATCCACAGAATCAGGGGATAACGCAGGAA
AGAACATGTGAGCAAAAGGCCAGCAAAAGGCCAGGAACCGTAAAAAGGCCGCGTTGCTGGCGTTTTTCCA
TAGGCTCCGCCCCCCTGACGAGCATCACAAAAATCGACGCTCAAGTCAGAGGTGGCGAAACCCGACAGGA
CTATAAAGATACCAGGCGTTTCCCCCTGGAAGCTCCCTCGTGCGCTCTCCTGTTCCGACCCTGCCGCTTA
CCGGATACCTGTCCGCCTTTCTCCCTTCGGGAAGCGTGGCGCTTTCTCATAGCTCACGCTGTAGGTATCT
CAGTTCGGTGTAGGTCGTTCGCTCCAAGCTGGGCTGTGTGCACGAACCCCCCGTTCAGCCCGACCGCTGC
GCCTTATCCGGTAACTATCGTCTTGAGTCCAACCCGGTAAGACACGACTTATCGCCACTGGCAGCAGCCA
CTGGTAACAGGATTAGCAGAGCGAGGTATGTAGGCGGTGCTACAGAGTTCTTGAAGTGGTGGCCTAACTA
CGGCTACACTAGAAGGACAGTATTTGGTATCTGCGCTCTGCTGAAGCCAGTTACCTTCGGAAAAAGAGTT
GGTAGCTCTTGATCCGGCAAACAAACCACCGCTGGTAGCGGTGGTTTTTTTGTTTGCAAGCAGCAGATTA
CGCGCAGAAAAAAAGGATTTCAAGAAGATCCTTTGATCTTTTCTACGGGGTCTGACGCTCAGTGGAACGA
AAACTCACGTTAAGGGATTTTGGTCATGAGATTATCAAAAAGGATCTTCACCTAGATCCTTTTATAGTCC
GGAAATACAGGAACGCACGCTGGATGGCCCTTCGCTGGGATGGTGAAACCATGAAAAATGGCAGCTTCAG
TGGATTAAGTGGGGGTAATGTGGCCTGTACCCTCTGGTTGCATAGGTATTCATACGGTTAAAATTTATCA
GGCGCGATTGCGGCAGTTTTTCGGGTGGTTTGTTGCCATTTTTACCTGTCTGCTGCCGTGATCGCGCTGA
ACGCGTTTTAGCGGTGCGTACAATTAAGGGATTATGGTAAATCCACTTACTGTCTGCCCTCGTAGCCATC
GAGATAAACCGCAGTACTCCGGCCACGATGCGTCCGGCGTAGAGGATCGAGATCTACCGGGTAGGGGAGG
CGCTTTTCCCAAGGCAGTCTGGAGCATGCGCTTTAGCAGCCCCGCTGGGCACTTGGCGCTACACAAGTGG
CCTCTGGCCTCGCACACATTCCACATCCACCGGTAGGCGCCAACCGGCTCCGTTCTTTGGTGGCCCCTTC
GCGCCACCTTCTACTCCTCCCCTAGTCAGGAAGTTCCCCCCCGCCCCGCAGCTCGCGTCGTGCAGGACGT
GACAAATGGAAGTAGCACGTCTCACTAGTCTCGTGCAGATGGACAGCACCGCTGAGCAATGGAAGCGGGT
AGGCCTTTGGGGCAGCGGCCAATAGCAGCTTTGCTCCTTCGCTTTCTGGGCTCAGAGGCTGGGAAGGGGT
GGGTCCGGGGGCGGGCTCAGGGGCGGGCTCAGGGGCGGGGCGGGCGCCCGAAGGTCCTCCGGAGGCCCGG
CATTCTGCACGCTTCAAAAGCGCACGTCTGCCGCGCTGTTCTCCTCTTCCTCATCTCCGGGCCTTTCGAC
CTGCAGCCCAAGCTTGGCAATCCGGTACTGTTGGTAAAGCCACCATGGAAGATGCCAAAAACATTAAGAA
GGGCCCAGCGCCATTCTACCCACTCGAAGACGGGACCGCCGGCGAGCAGCTGCACAAAGCCATGAAGCGC
TACGCCCTGGTGCCCGGCACCATCGCCTTTACCGACGCACATATCGAGGTGGACATTACCTACGCCGAGT
ACTTCGAGATGAGCGTTCGGCTGGCAGAAGCTATGAAGCGCTATGGGCTGAATACAAACCATCGGATCGT
GGTGTGCAGCGAGAATAGCTTGCAGTTCTTCATGCCCGTGTTGGGTGCCCTGTTCATCGGTGTGGCTGTG
GCCCCAGCTAACGACATCTACAACGAGCGCGAGCTGCTGAACAGCATGGGCATCAGCCAGCCCACCGTCG
TATTCGTGAGCAAGAAAGGGCTGCAAAAGATCCTCAACGTGCAAAAGAAGCTACCGATCATACAAAAGAT
CATCATCATGGATAGCAAGACCGACTACCAGGGCTTCCAAAGCATGTACACCTTCGTGACTTCCCATTTG
CCACCCGGCTTCAACGAGTACGACTTCGTGCCCGAGAGCTTCGACCGGGACAAAACCATCGCCCTGATCA
TGAACAGTAGTGGCAGTACCGGATTGCCCAAGGGCGTAGCCCTACCGCACCGCACCGCTTGTGTCCGATT
CAGTCATGCCCGCGACCCCATCTTCGGCAACCAGATCATCCCCGACACCGCTATCCTCAGCGTGGTGCCA
TTTCACCACGGCTTCGGCATGTTCACCACGCTGGGCTACTTGATCTGCGGCTTTCGGGTCGTGCTCATGT
ACCGCTTCGAGGAGGAGCTATTCTTGCGCAGCTTGCAAGACTATAAGATTCAATCTGCCCTGCTGGTGCC
CACACTATTTAGCTTCTTCGCTAAGAGCACTCTCATCGACAAGTACGACCTAAGCAACTTGCACGAGATC
GCCAGCGGCGGGGCGCCGCTCAGCAAGGAGGTAGGTGAGGCCGTGGCCAAACGCTTCCACCTACCAGGCA
TCCGCCAGGGCTACGGCCTGACAGAAACAACCAGCGCCATTCTGATCACCCCCGAAGGGGACGACAAGCC
TGGCGCAGTAGGCAAGGTGGTGCCCTTCTTCGAGGCTAAGGTGGTGGACTTGGACACCGGTAAGACACTG
GGTGTGAACCAGCGCGGCGAGCTGTGCGTCCGTGGCCCCATGATCATGAGCGGCTACGTTAACAACCCCG
AGGCTACAAACGCTCTCATCGACAAGGACGGCTGGCTGCACAGCGGCGACATCGCCTACTGGGACGAGGA
CGAGCACTTCTTCATCGTGGACCGGCTGAAGAGCCTGATCAAATACAAGGGCTACCAGGTAGCCCCAGCC
GAACTGGAGAGCATCCTGCTGCAACACCCCAACATCTTCGACGCCGGGGTCGCCGGCCTGCCCGACGACG
ATGCCGGCGAGCTGCCCGCCGCAGTCGTCGTGCTGGAACACGGTAAAACCATGACCGAGAAGGAGATCGT
GGACTATGTGGCCAGCCAGGTTACAACCGCCAAGAAGCTGCGCGGTGGTGTTGTGTTCGTGGACGAGGTG
CCTAAAGGACTGACCGGCAAGTTGGACGCCCGCAAGATCCGCGAGATTCTCATTAAGGCCAAGAAGGGCG
GCAAGATCGCCGTGTAATTCTAGTTGTTTAAACGAGCTCGCTAGCAGTGGGGACGGGGGCTGCTTCTCCA
CCTCCCCCAAACCCTGCTTCTGCTGCCCTGATGCGTCTACCCAGACTCAGAGACCGTGAGCGCCCCGCCC
CCACCCCTACAGCCTGCACACACCTGCCTGCAGAGCAGGAAATGAGAGATAGAGGATGGGCAGCTGGGGG
GCTGTCCTGAGCCCCCTGCACCCACCCCTGCCCAGGCAGTCTTTGCTCAGTGGATCACACACATGGAAGG
TGATGGGGGCATGGGTGGAGGGTCCCTAATTCTCTTCGCTGTGATGCATGAGCTCCCTCGCTGTATGGTC
TGGGCTTCTATGTCCAACAGAGTGGACTCTTCCCTCTCGCTCCCCTCTGCCGGTCCCCCATGCCACCACC
CACCCCAAACTTCCAGGTTCCATCCACCACCTTGCCAATGGTGTAGCTGCCCTCTCAGAACTCCTGTGTG
TGGAAGGCACCCGCCCTTTCCTTGCCTTCTTTACTCGGCGTGCTCCTTTTCTCTTTGGGTTTCTTGTTTA
CCAAAGAAGAGTTTACAGACAATAAAATGGAAAGGTCCTGCTGTGGAAACTTACCCGTCGACCTGCAGG
