>Addgene plasmid #74425 | pmirGlo-CALB2-3'UTR delta ARE | depositor partial sequence | sequence record 140356 | T7prim
AGTGGGGACGGGGGCTGCTTCTCCACCTCCCCCAAACCCTGCTTCTGCTGCCCTGATGCGTCTACCCAGA
CTCAGAGACCGTGAGCGCCCCGCCCCCACCCCTACAGCCTGCACACACCTGCCTGCAGAGCAGGAAATGA
GAGATAGAGGATGGGCAGCTGGGGGGCTGTCCTGAGCCCCCTGCACCCACCCCTGCCCAGGCAGTCTTTG
CTCAGTGGATCACACACATGGAAGGTGATGGGGGCATGGGTGGAGGGTCCCTAATTCTCTTCGCTGTGAT
GCATGAGCTCCCTCGCTGTATGGTCTGGGCTTCTATGTCCAACAGAGTGGACTCTTCCCTCTCGCTCCCC
TCTGCCGGTCCCCCATGCCACCACCCACCCCAAACTTCCAGGTTCCATCCACCACCTTGCCAATGGTGTA
GCTGCCCTCTCAGAACTCCTGTGTGTGGAAGGCACCCGCCCTTTCCTTGCCTTCTTTACTCGGCGTGCTC
CTTTTCTCTTTGGGTTTCTTGTTTACCAAAGAAGAGTTTACAGACAATAAAATGGAAAGGTCCTGCTGTG
GAAACTTACCCAA
