>Addgene plasmid #74425 | pmirGlo-CALB2-3'UTR delta ARE | addgene partial sequence | sequence record 142615 | Fluc-F1 5'-AGAAGCTGCGCGGTGGTGTTGTG-3'
TGACCGGCAGTTGGACGCCCGCAAGATCCGCGAGATTCTCATTAAGGCCAAGAAGGGCGGCAAGATCGCC
GTGTAATTCTAGTTGTTTAAACGAGCTCGCTAGCAGTGGGGACGGGGGCTGCTTCTCCACCTCCCCCAAA
CCCTGCTTCTGCTGCCCTGATGCGTCTACCCAGACTCAGAGACCGTGAGCGCCCCGCCCCCACCCCTACA
GCCTGCACACACCTGCCTGCAGAGCAGGAAATGAGAGATAGAGGATGGGCAGCTGGGGGGCTGTCCTGAG
CCCCCTGCACCCACCCCTGCCCAGGCAGTCTTTGCTCAGTGGATCACACACATGGAAGGTGATGGGGGCA
TGGGTGGAGGGTCCCTAATTCTCTTCGCTGTGATGCATGAGCTCCCTCGCTGTATGGTCTGGGCTTCTAT
GTCCAACAGAGTGGACTCTTCCCTCTCGCTCCCCTCTGCCGGTCCCCCATGCCACCACCCACCCCAAACT
TCCAGGTTCCATCCACCACCTTGCCAATGGTGTAGCTGCCCTCTCAGAACTCCTGTGTGTGGAAGGCACC
CGCCCTTTCCTTGCCTTCTTTACTCGGCGTGCTCCTTTTCTCTTTGGGTTTCTTGTTTACCAAAGAAGAG
TTTACAGACAATAAAATGGAAAGGTCCTGCTGTGGAAACTTACCCGTCGACCTGCAGGCATGCAAGCTGA
TCCGGCTGCTAACAAAGCCCGAAAGGAAGCTGAGTTGGCTGCTGCCACCGCTGAGCAATAACTAGCATAA
CCCCTTGGGGCGGCCGCTT
