>Addgene plasmid #74425 | pmirGlo-CALB2-3'UTR delta ARE | addgene partial sequence | sequence record 145612 | mPGK-F 5'-cattctgcacgcttcaaaag-3'
ATCTCCGGGCCTTTCGACCTGCAGCCCAAGCTTGGCAATCCGGTACTGTTGGTAAAGCCACCATGGAAGA
TGCCAAAAACATTAAGAAGGGCCCAGCGCCATTCTACCCACTCGAAGACGGGACCGCCGGCGAGCAGCTG
CACAAAGCCATGAAGCGCTACGCCCTGGTGCCCGGCACCATCGCCTTTACCGACGCACATATCGAGGTGG
ACATTACCTACGCCGAGTACTTCGAGATGAGCGTTCGGCTGGCAGAAGCTATGAAGCGCTATGGGCTGAA
TACAAACCATCGGATCGTGGTGTGCAGCGAGAATAGCTTGCAGTTCTTCATGCCCGTGTTGGGTGCCCTG
TTCATCGGTGTGGCTGTGGCCCCAGCTAACGACATCTACAACGAGCGCGAGCTGCTGAACAGCATGGGCA
TCAGCCAGCCCACCGTCGTATTCGTGAGCAAGAAAGGGCTGCAAAAGATCCTCAACGTGCAAAAGAAGCT
ACCGATCATACAAAAGATCATCATCATGGATAGCAAGACCGACTACCAGGGCTTCCAAAGCATGTACACC
TTCGTGACTTCCCATTTGCCACCCGGCTTCAACGAGTACGACTTCGTGCCCGAGAGCTTCGACCGGGACA
AAACCATCGCCCTGATCATGAACAGTAGTGGCAGTACCGGATTGCCCAAGGGCGTAGCCCTACCGCACCG
CACCGCTTGTGTCCGATTCAGTCATGCCCGCGACCCCATCTTCGGCAACCAGATCATCCCCGACACCGCT
ATCCTCAGCGTGGTGCCATTTCACCACGGCTTCGGCATGTTCACCACGCTGGGCTACTTGATCTGCGGCT
TTCGGGTCGTGCTCATGTACCG
